Addgene plasmid #175324: pH6HTC_BTF3-Halo
Purpose: Production of HaloTag fusion protein
Depositing lab: Claudia Kutter. Depositing organization: Karolinska Institutet. Publication: Large-scale identification of RBP-RNA interactions by RAPseq refines essentials of post-transcriptional gene regulation. Atanasoai I, Papavasileiou S, Preiß N, Kutter C. bioRxiv 2021.11.08.467743 10.1101/2021.11.08.467743.
Backbone
  Vector backbone: pH6HTC_minus_cer-region
  Vector type: Bacterial Expression ; Cell Free Expression
Growth in bacteria
  Bacterial resistance: Ampicillin, 100 μg/mL
  Growth temperature: 37°C
  Growth strain: DH5alpha
  Copy number: High Copy
Gene/Insert
  Gene/Insert name: BTF3
  Species: H. sapiens (human)
  Entrez Gene: BTF3 (a.k.a. BETA-NAC, BTF3a, BTF3b, NACB)
  Tag / fusion protein: HaloTag-6xHis (C terminal on backbone)
  Cloning method: Gibson Cloning
Terms and licenses: Academic/Nonprofit Terms; Industry Terms: Not Available to Industry
Depositor comments: Please visit https://doi.org/10.1101/2021.11.08.467743 for bioRxiv preprint.
How to cite: pH6HTC_BTF3-Halo was a gift from Claudia Kutter (Addgene plasmid # 175324 ; http://n2t.net/addgene:175324 ; RRID:Addgene_175324)
