[The description below was written by a language model from this plasmid's Addgene catalogue record and pLannotate feature annotations shown in this document.]
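Description:
pH6HTC_BTF3-Halo is a compact (about 4.1 kb) bacterial and cell-free expression plasmid built on a pH6HTC backbone from which the cer region has been removed. It is maintained in E. coli through a high-copy ColE1/pUC-type origin of replication and selected with ampicillin via a β-lactamase (AmpR) gene driven by its own bla promoter.

The payload is the human BTF3 coding sequence (also known as NACB or beta-NAC), inserted by Gibson cloning. BTF3 is a subunit of the nascent polypeptide-associated complex and has also been described as a general transcription factor that associates with RNA polymerase II. It sits immediately downstream of a T7 promoter, so expression depends on T7 RNA polymerase, either in a suitable bacterial host or in an in vitro transcription/translation system. The open reading frame continues in frame through a TEV protease recognition site into HaloTag, a modified bacterial dehalogenase that bonds covalently to chloroalkane ligands. The catalogue entry lists a 6xHis tag following it at the C terminus, although the feature table does not annotate the His tag separately. A T7 terminator closes the transcription unit, while rrnB T1 and T2 terminators upstream of the T7 promoter insulate it from read-through transcription. A short Tn5 transposase fragment and a partial bla promoter are also annotated and appear to be backbone remnants.

The stated purpose is production of a BTF3-HaloTag fusion protein. The HaloTag allows covalent immobilisation on chloroalkane resins, and the TEV site permits release of BTF3 from the tag. The associated publication concerns large-scale identification of RNA-binding protein–RNA interactions.
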