Features (pLannotate 1.2.2; 12 found; start..end, strand, type, name):
     50..667     +  CDS            BTF3 (sequence partly withheld): BTF3_HUMAN - Also known as NACB. Experimental evidence at protein level: Swiss-Prot protein existence level 1. When associated with NACA, prevents inappropriate targeting of non-secretory polypeptides to the endoplasmic reticulum (ER). Binds to nascent polypeptide chains as they emerge from the ribosome and blocks their interaction with the signal recognition particle (SRP), which normally targets nascent secretory peptides to the ER. BTF3 is also a general transcription factor that can form a stable complex with RNA polymerase II. Required for the initiation of transcription. From Homo sapien
    680..700     +  CDS            TEV site: tobacco etch virus (TEV) protease recognition and cleavage site
    716..1599    +  CDS            HaloTag® (fragment): modified bacterial dehalogenase that forms covalent bonds with chloroalkane derivatives
   1643..1690    +  terminator     T7 terminator: transcription terminator for bacteriophage T7 RNA polymerase
   1700..1876    -  CDS            tnpA (fragment): TN5P_ECOLX - Also known as tnp. Experimental evidence at protein level: Swiss-Prot protein existence level 1. Mediates transposition of transposon Tn5 by a 'cut and paste' mechanism. First, the monomeric transposase binds the 19 bp inverted DNA repeats flanking the transposon. Then, dimerization of the DNA- bound transposase creates a synaptic DNA complex. After nicking of the first DNA strand, excision of the transposon proceeds through a series of intermediates. The transposase then mediates the insertion of the transposon at a new site by strand transfer. The activity of the wild- type tran
   1919..2023    +  promoter       AmpR promoter: bla
   2024..2884    +  CDS            AmpR: β-lactamase; bla; confers resistance to ampicillin, carbenicillin, and related antibiotics
   3042..3630    -  rep_origin     ori: high-copy-number ColE1/pMB1/pBR322/pUC origin of replication
   3748..3834    +  terminator     rrnB T1 terminator: Escherichia coli rrnB; transcription terminator T1 from the E. coli rrnB gene
   3926..3953    +  terminator     rrnB T2 terminator: transcription terminator T2 from the E. coli rrnB gene
   3972..4015    +  promoter       AmpR promoter (fragment): bla
   4035..4053    +  promoter       T7 promoter: promoter for bacteriophage T7 RNA polymerase
>Addgene plasmid #175324 | pH6HTC_BTF3-Halo | addgene full sequence | sequence record 350741 | Addgene NGS Result
TTTTAACTTTACTAAGGAGCGATCGCTTCCGAATTCCTACCGCGGATATATGCGACGGACAGGCGCACCC
GCTCAGGCTGACTCTCGGGGGCGAGGTCGAGCCAGGGGCGGCTGCCCTGGGGGCGAGGCGACGCTGTCTC
AACCTCCACCTCGCGGCGGAACCCGAGGACAGGAGCCTCAG
[486 nt withheld, positions 182-667]
GGGCCAACCACTGAGGATCTGTACTTTCAGAGCGATAACGATGGATCCGAAATCGGTACTGGCTTTCCAT
TCGACCCCCATTATGTGGAAGTCCTGGGCGAGCGCATGCACTACGTCGATGTTGGTCCGCGCGATGGCAC
CCCTGTGCTGTTCCTGCACGGTAACCCGACCTCCTCCTACGTGTGGCGCAACATCATCCCGCATGTTGCA
CCGACCCATCGCTGCATTGCTCCAGACCTGATCGGTATGGGCAAATCCGACAAACCAGACCTGGGTTATT
TCTTCGACGACCACGTCCGCTTCATGGATGCCTTCATCGAAGCCCTGGGTCTGGAAGAGGTCGTCCTGGT
CATTCACGACTGGGGCTCCGCTCTGGGTTTCCACTGGGCCAAGCGCAATCCAGAGCGCGTCAAAGGTATT
GCATTTATGGAGTTCATCCGCCCTATCCCGACCTGGGACGAATGGCCAGAATTTGCCCGCGAGACCTTCC
AGGCCTTCCGCACCACCGACGTCGGCCGCAAGCTGATCATCGATCAGAACGTTTTTATCGAGGGTACGCT
GCCGATGGGTGTCGTCCGCCCGCTGACTGAAGTCGAGATGGACCATTACCGCGAGCCGTTCCTGAATCCT
GTTGACCGCGAGCCACTGTGGCGCTTCCCAAACGAGCTGCCAATCGCCGGTGAGCCAGCGAACATCGTCG
CGCTGGTCGAAGAATACATGGACTGGCTGCACCAGTCCCCTGTCCCGAAGCTGCTGTTCTGGGGCACCCC
AGGCGTTCTGATCCCACCGGCCGAAGCCGCTCGCCTGGCCAAAAGCCTGCCTAACTGCAAGGCTGTGGAC
ATCGGCCCGGGTCTGAATCTGCTGCAAGAAGACAACCCGGACCTGATCGGCAGCGAGATCGCGCGCTGGC
TGTCTACTCTGGAGATTTCCGGTCATCATCACCATCACCACTAATAGTCAACCGCTGAGCAATAACTAGC
ATAACCCCTTGGGGCCTCTAAACGGGTCTTGAGGGGTTTTTTGCTGAAAGGAGGAACTATATCCGGTTCG
CTTGCTGTCCATAAAACCGCCCAGTCTAGCTATCGCCATGTAAGCCCACTGCAAGCTACCTGCTTTCTCT
TTGCGCTTGCGTTTTCCCTTGTCCAGATAGCCCAGTAGCTGACATTCATCCGGGGTCAGCACCGTTTCTG
CGGACTGGCTTTCTACGTAATGGTTTCTTAGACGTCAGGTGGCACTTTTCGGGGAAATGTGCGCGGAACC
CCTATTTGTTTATTTTTCTAAATACATTCAAATATGTATCCGCTCATGAGACAATAACCCTGATAAATGC
TTCAATAATATTGAAAAAGGAAGAGTATGAGTATTCAACATTTCCGTGTCGCCCTTATTCCCTTTTTTGC
GGCATTTTGCCTTCCTGTTTTTGCTCACCCAGAAACGCTGGTGAAAGTAAAAGATGCTGAAGATCAGTTG
GGTGCACGAGTGGGTTACATCGAACTGGATCTCAACAGCGGTAAGATCCTTGAGAGTTTTCGCCCCGAAG
AACGTTTTCCAATGATGAGCACTTTCAAAGTTCTGCTATGTGGCGCGGTATTATCCCGTATTGACGCCGG
GCAAGAGCAACTCGGTCGCCGCATACACTATTCTCAGAATGACTTGGTTGAGTACTCACCAGTCACAGAA
AAGCATCTTACGGATGGCATGACAGTAAGAGAATTATGCAGTGCTGCCATAACCATGAGTGATAACACTG
CGGCCAACTTACTTCTGACAACTATCGGAGGACCGAAGGAGCTAACCGCTTTTTTGCACAACATGGGGGA
TCATGTAACTCGCCTTGATCGTTGGGAACCGGAGCTGAATGAAGCCATACCAAACGACGAGCGTGACACC
ACGATGCCTGTAGCAATGGCAACAACGTTGCGCAAACTATTAACTGGCGAACTACTTACTCTAGCTTCCC
GGCAACAATTAATAGACTGGATGGAGGCGGATAAAGTTGCAGGACCACTTCTGCGCTCGGCCCTTCCGGC
TGGCTGGTTTATTGCTGATAAATCTGGAGCCGGTGAGCGTGGGTCTCGCGGTATCATTGCAGCACTGGGG
CCAGATGGTAAGCCCTCCCGTATCGTAGTTATCTACACGACGGGGAGTCAGGCAACTATGGATGAACGAA
ATAGACAGATCGCTGAGATAGGTGCCTCACTGATTAAGCATTGGTAATTCGAAATGACCGACCAAGCGAC
GCCCAACCGGTATCAGCTCACTCAAAGGCGGTAATACGGTTATCCACAGAATCAGGGGATAACGCAGGAA
AGAACATGTGAGCAAAAGGCCAGCAAAAGGCCAGGAACCGTAAAAAGGCCGCGTTGCTGGCGTTTTTCCA
TAGGCTCCGCCCCCCTGACGAGCATCACAAAAATCGACGCTCAAGTCAGAGGTGGCGAAACCCGACAGGA
CTATAAAGATACCAGGCGTTTCCCCCTGGAAGCTCCCTCGTGCGCTCTCCTGTTCCGACCCTGCCGCTTA
CCGGATACCTGTCCGCCTTTCTCCCTTCGGGAAGCGTGGCGCTTTCTCATAGCTCACGCTGTAGGTATCT
CAGTTCGGTGTAGGTCGTTCGCTCCAAGCTGGGCTGTGTGCACGAACCCCCCGTTCAGCCCGACCGCTGC
GCCTTATCCGGTAACTATCGTCTTGAGTCCAACCCGGTAAGACACGACTTATCGCCACTGGCAGCAGCCA
CTGGTAACAGGATTAGCAGAGCGAGGTATGTAGGCGGTGCTACAGAGTTCTTGAAGTGGTGGCCTAACTA
CGGCTACACTAGAAGGACAGTATTTGGTATCTGCGCTCTGCTGAAGCCAGTTACCTTCGGAAAAAGAGTT
GGTAGCTCTTGATCCGGCAAACAAACCACCGCTGGTAGCGGTGGTTTTTTTGTTTGCAAGCAGCAGATTA
CGCGCAGAAAAAAAGGATTTCAAGAAGATCCTTTGATCTTTTCTACGGGGTCTGACGCTCAGTGGAACGA
AAACTCACGTTAAGGGCATATGATGGTAGTGTGGGGTCTCCCCATGCGAGAGTAGGGAACTGCCAGGCAT
CAAATAAAACGAAAGGCTCAGTCGAAAGACTGGGCCTTTCGTTTTATCTGTTGTTTGTCGGTGAACGCTC
TCCTGAGTAGGACAAATCCGCCGGGAGCGGATTTGAACGTTGCGAAGCAACGGCCCGGAGGGTGGCGGGC
AGGACGCCCGCCATAAACTGCCAGGCATCAAATTAAGCAGAAGGCCATCCTGACGGATGGCCTTTTTGCG
TTTCTACAAACTCTTTTGTTTATTTTTCTAAATACATTCAAATATGTATCCGCTCATGGATCTCGATCCC
GCGAAATTAATACGACTCACTATAGGGTA
